Addgene plasmid #122329: px335-sgRNA-EF(Cas9n)-Ncapd3-L
Purpose: Expresses sgRNA targeting mouse Ncapd3 and Cas9 nickase in mammalian cells
Depositing lab: Hiroshi Ochiai. Depositing organization: Hiroshima University. Publication: Genome-wide kinetic properties of transcriptional bursting in mouse embryonic stem cells. Ochiai H, Hayashi T, Umeda M, Yoshimura M, Harada A, Shimizu Y, Nakano K, Saitoh N, Liu Z, Yamamoto T, Okamura T, Ohkawa Y, Kimura H, Nikaido I. Sci Adv. 2020 Jun 17;6(25):eaaz6699. doi: 10.1126/sciadv.aaz6699. eCollection 2020 Jun. PubMed 32596448.
Backbone
  Vector backbone: px335
  Backbone size w/o insert (bp): 8427
  Total vector size (bp): 8447
  Modifications to backbone: We applied an optimized sgRNA design (sgRNA(F+E)) (Chen et al., Cell, 2013)
  Vector type: Mammalian Expression
Growth in bacteria
  Bacterial resistance: Ampicillin, 100 μg/mL
  Growth temperature: 37°C
  Growth strain: DH5alpha
  Copy number: High Copy
Gene/Insert
  Gene/Insert name: sgRNA for mouse Ncapd3
  gRNA/shRNA sequence: AGACAGCCAACTGAGACCTG
  Species: Synthetic
  Cloning method: Restriction Enzyme; 5′ cloning site BbsI (destroyed during cloning); 3′ cloning site BbsI (destroyed during cloning)
  Sequencing primers: 5′ LKO1_5_primer
Terms and licenses: Academic/Nonprofit Terms; Industry Terms: Not Available to Industry
How to cite: px335-sgRNA-EF(Cas9n)-Ncapd3-L was a gift from Hiroshi Ochiai (Addgene plasmid # 122329 ; http://n2t.net/addgene:122329 ; RRID:Addgene_122329)
