[The description below was written by a language model from this plasmid's Addgene catalogue record and pLannotate feature annotations shown in this document.]
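Description:
px335-sgRNA-EF(Cas9n)-Ncapd3-L is a mammalian expression plasmid of about 8.4 kb, built on the px335 backbone, that delivers both components of a Streptococcus pyogenes CRISPR nickase system from a single vector. It is maintained in E. coli as a high-copy plasmid through a ColE1/pUC-type origin and selected with ampicillin via the β-lactamase gene. A filamentous phage (f1/M13) origin and a single AAV2 inverted terminal repeat are also annotated in the backbone. With only one ITR, the plasmid is not an AAV packaging vector.

The human U6 RNA polymerase III promoter drives a single guide RNA whose 20-nt spacer targets mouse Ncapd3. The spacer was inserted between two BbsI sites that were destroyed during cloning. The depositor replaced the standard scaffold with the optimized sgRNA(F+E) design, which probably explains why the annotation software recognises the scaffold only as tracrRNA and gRNA scaffold fragments. Downstream, a CMV enhancer, chicken β-actin promoter and hybrid intron drive the Cas9 coding sequence, which ends in a bovine growth hormone polyadenylation signal. The Cas9 sequence is annotated as overlapping N- and C-terminal portions that together span one continuous reading frame, and the catalogue entry identifies it as the nickase form (Cas9n). The nickase mutation itself is not annotated. A short fragment matching an HA epitope tag lies just upstream of Cas9.

A nickase cuts only one DNA strand, so such constructs are normally used in pairs. The "-L" suffix suggests this is the left-hand guide of a pair, though the record does not say so. The associated publication concerns transcriptional bursting in mouse embryonic stem cells. The depositor and sequenced records differ by one nucleotide in length and are otherwise annotated almost identically.
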