Features (pLannotate 1.2.2; 18 found; start..end, strand, type, name):
      1..241     +  promoter       U6 promoter: RNA polymerase III promoter for human U6 snRNA
    289..356     +  misc_RNA       tracrRNA (fragment): trans-activating CRISPR RNA for the Streptococcus pyogenes CRISPR/Cas9 system
    363..406     +  misc_RNA       gRNA scaffold (fragment): guide RNA scaffold for the Streptococcus pyogenes CRISPR/Cas9 system
    453..738     +  enhancer       CMV enhancer: human cytomegalovirus immediate early enhancer; contains an 18-bp deletion relative to the standard CMV enhancer
    740..1017    +  promoter       chicken β-actin promoter: No description available
   1018..1246    +  intron         hybrid intron: hybrid between chicken β-actin (CBA) and minute virus of mice (MMV) introns (Gray et al., 2011)
   1267..1294    +  CDS            3xHA (fragment): three tandem HA epitope tags
   1327..3042    +  CDS            Cas9(N): N-terminal portion of Streptococcus pyogenes Cas9 (Zetsche et al., 2015)
   2929..5427    +  CDS            Cas9(C): C-terminal portion of Streptococcus pyogenes Cas9 (Zetsche et al., 2015)
   5494..5605    +  polyA_signal   bGH poly(A) signal: bovine growth hormone polyadenylation signal
   5710..5850    +  repeat_region  AAV2 ITR: inverted terminal repeat of adeno-associated virus serotype 2 inverted
   5855..5906    -  misc_feature   bom (fragment): basis of mobility region from pBR322
   5925..6305    +  rep_origin     M13 ori (sequence partly withheld): M13 bacteriophage origin of replication; arrow indicates direction of (+) strand synthesis
   6381..6430    -  misc_feature   bom (fragment): basis of mobility region from pBR322
   6532..6567    -  CDS            rop (fragment): Rop protein, which maintains plasmids at low copy number; rop
   6662..6766    +  promoter       AmpR promoter: bla
   6767..7627    +  CDS            AmpR: β-lactamase; bla; confers resistance to ampicillin, carbenicillin, and related antibiotics
   7798..8386    +  rep_origin     ori: high-copy-number ColE1/pMB1/pBR322/pUC origin of replication
>Addgene plasmid #122329 | px335-sgRNA-EF(Cas9n)-Ncapd3-L | depositor full sequence | sequence record 233488 | px335-sgRNA-EF(Cas9n)-Ncapd3-L sequence 8447 bps
GAGGGCCTATTTCCCATGATTCCTTCATATTTGCATATACGATACAAGGCTGTTAGAGAGATAATTGGAA
TTAATTTGACTGTAAACACAAAGATATTAGTACAAAATACGTGACGTAGAAAGTAATAATTTCTTGGGTA
GTTTGCAGTTTTAAAATTATGTTTTAAAATGGACTATCATATGCTTACCGTAACTTGAAAGTATTTCGAT
TTCTTGGCTTTATATATCTTGTGGAAAGGACGAAACACCGAGACAGCCAACTGAGACCTGGTTTAAGAGC
TATGCTGGAAACAGCATAGCAAGTTTAAATAAGGCTAGTCCGTTATCAACTTGAAAAAGTGGCACCGAGT
CGGTGCTTTTTTGTTTTAGAGCTAGAAATAGCAAGTTAAAATAAGGCTAGTCCGTTTTTAGCGCGTGCGC
CAATTCTGCAGACAAATGGCTCTAGAGGTACCCGTTACATAACTTACGGTAAATGGCCCGCCTGGCTGAC
CGCCCAACGACCCCCGCCCATTGACGTCAATAGTAACGCCAATAGGGACTTTCCATTGACGTCAATGGGT
GGAGTATTTACGGTAAACTGCCCACTTGGCAGTACATCAAGTGTATCATATGCCAAGTACGCCCCCTATT
GACGTCAATGACGGTAAATGGCCCGCCTGGCATTGTGCCCAGTACATGACCTTATGGGACTTTCCTACTT
GGCAGTACATCTACGTATTAGTCATCGCTATTACCATGGTCGAGGTGAGCCCCACGTTCTGCTTCACTCT
CCCCATCTCCCCCCCCTCCCCACCCCCAATTTTGTATTTATTTATTTTTTAATTATTTTGTGCAGCGATG
GGGGCGGGGGGGGGGGGGGGGCGCGCGCCAGGCGGGGCGGGGCGGGGCGAGGGGCGGGGCGGGGCGAGGC
GGAGAGGTGCGGCGGCAGCCAATCAGAGCGGCGCGCTCCGAAAGTTTCCTTTTATGGCGAGGCGGCGGCG
GCGGCGGCCCTATAAAAAGCGAAGCGCGCGGCGGGCGGGAGTCGCTGCGACGCTGCCTTCGCCCCGTGCC
CCGCTCCGCCGCCGCCTCGCGCCGCCCGCCCCGGCTCTGACTGACCGCGTTACTCCCACAGGTGAGCGGG
CGGGACGGCCCTTCTCCTCCGGGCTGTAATTAGCTGAGCAAGAGGTAAGGGTTTAAGGGATGGTTGGTTG
GTGGGGTATTAATGTTTAATTACCTGGAGCACCTGCCTGAAATCACTTTTTTTCAGGTTGGACCGGTGCC
ACCATGTACCCATACGATGTTCCAGATTACGCTTCGCCGAAGAAAAAGCGCAAGGTCGAAGCGTCCGACA
AGAAGTACAGCATCGGCCTGGCCATCGGCACCAACTCTGTGGGCTGGGCCGTGATCACCGACGAGTACAA
GGTGCCCAGCAAGAAATTCAAGGTGCTGGGCAACACCGACCGGCACAGCATCAAGAAGAACCTGATCGGA
GCCCTGCTGTTCGACAGCGGCGAAACAGCCGAGGCCACCCGGCTGAAGAGAACCGCCAGAAGAAGATACA
CCAGACGGAAGAACCGGATCTGCTATCTGCAAGAGATCTTCAGCAACGAGATGGCCAAGGTGGACGACAG
CTTCTTCCACAGACTGGAAGAGTCCTTCCTGGTGGAAGAGGATAAGAAGCACGAGCGGCACCCCATCTTC
GGCAACATCGTGGACGAGGTGGCCTACCACGAGAAGTACCCCACCATCTACCACCTGAGAAAGAAACTGG
TGGACAGCACCGACAAGGCCGACCTGCGGCTGATCTATCTGGCCCTGGCCCACATGATCAAGTTCCGGGG
CCACTTCCTGATCGAGGGCGACCTGAACCCCGACAACAGCGACGTGGACAAGCTGTTCATCCAGCTGGTG
CAGACCTACAACCAGCTGTTCGAGGAAAACCCCATCAACGCCAGCGGCGTGGACGCCAAGGCCATCCTGT
CTGCCAGACTGAGCAAGAGCAGACGGCTGGAAAATCTGATCGCCCAGCTGCCCGGCGAGAAGAAGAATGG
CCTGTTCGGCAACCTGATTGCCCTGAGCCTGGGCCTGACCCCCAACTTCAAGAGCAACTTCGACCTGGCC
GAGGATGCCAAACTGCAGCTGAGCAAGGACACCTACGACGACGACCTGGACAACCTGCTGGCCCAGATCG
GCGACCAGTACGCCGACCTGTTTCTGGCCGCCAAGAACCTGTCCGACGCCATCCTGCTGAGCGACATCCT
GAGAGTGAACACCGAGATCACCAAGGCCCCCCTGAGCGCCTCTATGATCAAGAGATACGACGAGCACCAC
CAGGACCTGACCCTGCTGAAAGCTCTCGTGCGGCAGCAGCTGCCTGAGAAGTACAAAGAGATTTTCTTCG
ACCAGAGCAAGAACGGCTACGCCGGCTACATTGACGGCGGAGCCAGCCAGGAAGAGTTCTACAAGTTCAT
CAAGCCCATCCTGGAAAAGATGGACGGCACCGAGGAACTGCTCGTGAAGCTGAACAGAGAGGACCTGCTG
CGGAAGCAGCGGACCTTCGACAACGGCAGCATCCCCCACCAGATCCACCTGGGAGAGCTGCACGCCATTC
TGCGGCGGCAGGAAGATTTTTACCCATTCCTGAAGGACAACCGGGAAAAGATCGAGAAGATCCTGACCTT
CCGCATCCCCTACTACGTGGGCCCTCTGGCCAGGGGAAACAGCAGATTCGCCTGGATGACCAGAAAGAGC
GAGGAAACCATCACCCCCTGGAACTTCGAGGAAGTGGTGGACAAGGGCGCTTCCGCCCAGAGCTTCATCG
AGCGGATGACCAACTTCGATAAGAACCTGCCCAACGAGAAGGTGCTGCCCAAGCACAGCCTGCTGTACGA
GTACTTCACCGTGTATAACGAGCTGACCAAAGTGAAATACGTGACCGAGGGAATGAGAAAGCCCGCCTTC
CTGAGCGGCGAGCAGAAAAAGGCCATCGTGGACCTGCTGTTCAAGACCAACCGGAAAGTGACCGTGAAGC
AGCTGAAAGAGGACTACTTCAAGAAAATCGAGTGCTTCGACTCCGTGGAAATCTCCGGCGTGGAAGATCG
GTTCAACGCCTCCCTGGGCACATACCACGATCTGCTGAAAATTATCAAGGACAAGGACTTCCTGGACAAT
GAGGAAAACGAGGACATTCTGGAAGATATCGTGCTGACCCTGACACTGTTTGAGGACAGAGAGATGATCG
AGGAACGGCTGAAAACCTATGCCCACCTGTTCGACGACAAAGTGATGAAGCAGCTGAAGCGGCGGAGATA
CACCGGCTGGGGCAGGCTGAGCCGGAAGCTGATCAACGGCATCCGGGACAAGCAGTCCGGCAAGACAATC
CTGGATTTCCTGAAGTCCGACGGCTTCGCCAACAGAAACTTCATGCAGCTGATCCACGACGACAGCCTGA
CCTTTAAAGAGGACATCCAGAAAGCCCAGGTGTCCGGCCAGGGCGATAGCCTGCACGAGCACATTGCCAA
TCTGGCCGGCAGCCCCGCCATTAAGAAGGGCATCCTGCAGACAGTGAAGGTGGTGGACGAGCTCGTGAAA
GTGATGGGCCGGCACAAGCCCGAGAACATCGTGATCGAAATGGCCAGAGAGAACCAGACCACCCAGAAGG
GACAGAAGAACAGCCGCGAGAGAATGAAGCGGATCGAAGAGGGCATCAAAGAGCTGGGCAGCCAGATCCT
GAAAGAACACCCCGTGGAAAACACCCAGCTGCAGAACGAGAAGCTGTACCTGTACTACCTGCAGAATGGG
CGGGATATGTACGTGGACCAGGAACTGGACATCAACCGGCTGTCCGACTACGATGTGGACCATATCGTGC
CTCAGAGCTTTCTGAAGGACGACTCCATCGACAACAAGGTGCTGACCAGAAGCGACAAGAACCGGGGCAA
GAGCGACAACGTGCCCTCCGAAGAGGTCGTGAAGAAGATGAAGAACTACTGGCGGCAGCTGCTGAACGCC
AAGCTGATTACCCAGAGAAAGTTCGACAATCTGACCAAGGCCGAGAGAGGCGGCCTGAGCGAACTGGATA
AGGCCGGCTTCATCAAGAGACAGCTGGTGGAAACCCGGCAGATCACAAAGCACGTGGCACAGATCCTGGA
CTCCCGGATGAACACTAAGTACGACGAGAATGACAAGCTGATCCGGGAAGTGAAAGTGATCACCCTGAAG
TCCAAGCTGGTGTCCGATTTCCGGAAGGATTTCCAGTTTTACAAAGTGCGCGAGATCAACAACTACCACC
ACGCCCACGACGCCTACCTGAACGCCGTCGTGGGAACCGCCCTGATCAAAAAGTACCCTAAGCTGGAAAG
CGAGTTCGTGTACGGCGACTACAAGGTGTACGACGTGCGGAAGATGATCGCCAAGAGCGAGCAGGAAATC
GGCAAGGCTACCGCCAAGTACTTCTTCTACAGCAACATCATGAACTTTTTCAAGACCGAGATTACCCTGG
CCAACGGCGAGATCCGGAAGCGGCCTCTGATCGAGACAAACGGCGAAACCGGGGAGATCGTGTGGGATAA
GGGCCGGGATTTTGCCACCGTGCGGAAAGTGCTGAGCATGCCCCAAGTGAATATCGTGAAAAAGACCGAG
GTGCAGACAGGCGGCTTCAGCAAAGAGTCTATCCTGCCCAAGAGGAACAGCGATAAGCTGATCGCCAGAA
AGAAGGACTGGGACCCTAAGAAGTACGGCGGCTTCGACAGCCCCACCGTGGCCTATTCTGTGCTGGTGGT
GGCCAAAGTGGAAAAGGGCAAGTCCAAGAAACTGAAGAGTGTGAAAGAGCTGCTGGGGATCACCATCATG
GAAAGAAGCAGCTTCGAGAAGAATCCCATCGACTTTCTGGAAGCCAAGGGCTACAAAGAAGTGAAAAAGG
ACCTGATCATCAAGCTGCCTAAGTACTCCCTGTTCGAGCTGGAAAACGGCCGGAAGAGAATGCTGGCCTC
TGCCGGCGAACTGCAGAAGGGAAACGAACTGGCCCTGCCCTCCAAATATGTGAACTTCCTGTACCTGGCC
AGCCACTATGAGAAGCTGAAGGGCTCCCCCGAGGATAATGAGCAGAAACAGCTGTTTGTGGAACAGCACA
AGCACTACCTGGACGAGATCATCGAGCAGATCAGCGAGTTCTCCAAGAGAGTGATCCTGGCCGACGCTAA
TCTGGACAAAGTGCTGTCCGCCTACAACAAGCACCGGGATAAGCCCATCAGAGAGCAGGCCGAGAATATC
ATCCACCTGTTTACCCTGACCAATCTGGGAGCCCCTGCCGCCTTCAAGTACTTTGACACCACCATCGACC
GGAAGAGGTACACCAGCACCAAAGAGGTGCTGGACGCCACCCTGATCCACCAGAGCATCACCGGCCTGTA
CGAGACACGGATCGACCTGTCTCAGCTGGGAGGCGACAGCCCCAAGAAGAAGAGAAAGGTGGAGGCCAGC
TAAGAATTCCTAGAGCTCGCTGATCAGCCTCGACTGTGCCTTCTAGTTGCCAGCCATCTGTTGTTTGCCC
CTCCCCCGTGCCTTCCTTGACCCTGGAAGGTGCCACTCCCACTGTCCTTTCCTAATAAAATGAGGAAATT
GCATCGCATTGTCTGAGTAGGTGTCATTCTATTCTGGGGGGTGGGGTGGGGCAGGACAGCAAGGGGGAGG
ATTGGGAAGAGAATAGCAGGCATGCTGGGGAGCGGCCGCAGGAACCCCTAGTGATGGAGTTGGCCACTCC
CTCTCTGCGCGCTCGCTCGCTCACTGAGGCCGGGCGACCAAAGGTCGCCCGACGCCCGGGCTTTGCCCGG
GCGGCCTCAGTGAGCGAGCGAGCGCGCAGCTGCCTGCAGGGGCGCCTGATGCGGTATTTTCTCCTTACGC
ATCTGTGCGGTATTTCACACCGCATA
[142 nt withheld, positions 5907-6048]
C
[141 nt withheld, positions 6050-6190]
CCTTTGACGTTGGAGTCCACGTTCTTT
[37 nt withheld, positions 6218-6254]
ACCCTATCTCGGGCTATTCTTTTGATTTATAAGGGATTTTGCCGATTTCGGCCTATTGGTTAAAAAATGA
GCTGATTTAACAAAAATTTAACGCGAATTTTAACAAAATATTAACGTTTACAATTTTATGGTGCACTCTC
AGTACAATCTGCTCTGATGCCGCATAGTTAAGCCAGCCCCGACACCCGCCAACACCCGCTGACGCGCCCT
GACGGGCTTGTCTGCTCCCGGCATCCGCTTACAGACAAGCTGTGACCGTCTCCGGGAGCTGCATGTGTCA
GAGGTTTTCACCGTCATCACCGAAACGCGCGAGACGAAAGGGCCTCGTGATACGCCTATTTTTATAGGTT
AATGTCATGATAATAATGGTTTCTTAGACGTCAGGTGGCACTTTTCGGGGAAATGTGCGCGGAACCCCTA
TTTGTTTATTTTTCTAAATACATTCAAATATGTATCCGCTCATGAGACAATAACCCTGATAAATGCTTCA
ATAATATTGAAAAAGGAAGAGTATGAGTATTCAACATTTCCGTGTCGCCCTTATTCCCTTTTTTGCGGCA
TTTTGCCTTCCTGTTTTTGCTCACCCAGAAACGCTGGTGAAAGTAAAAGATGCTGAAGATCAGTTGGGTG
CACGAGTGGGTTACATCGAACTGGATCTCAACAGCGGTAAGATCCTTGAGAGTTTTCGCCCCGAAGAACG
TTTTCCAATGATGAGCACTTTTAAAGTTCTGCTATGTGGCGCGGTATTATCCCGTATTGACGCCGGGCAA
GAGCAACTCGGTCGCCGCATACACTATTCTCAGAATGACTTGGTTGAGTACTCACCAGTCACAGAAAAGC
ATCTTACGGATGGCATGACAGTAAGAGAATTATGCAGTGCTGCCATAACCATGAGTGATAACACTGCGGC
CAACTTACTTCTGACAACGATCGGAGGACCGAAGGAGCTAACCGCTTTTTTGCACAACATGGGGGATCAT
GTAACTCGCCTTGATCGTTGGGAACCGGAGCTGAATGAAGCCATACCAAACGACGAGCGTGACACCACGA
TGCCTGTAGCAATGGCAACAACGTTGCGCAAACTATTAACTGGCGAACTACTTACTCTAGCTTCCCGGCA
ACAATTAATAGACTGGATGGAGGCGGATAAAGTTGCAGGACCACTTCTGCGCTCGGCCCTTCCGGCTGGC
TGGTTTATTGCTGATAAATCTGGAGCCGGTGAGCGTGGAAGCCGCGGTATCATTGCAGCACTGGGGCCAG
ATGGTAAGCCCTCCCGTATCGTAGTTATCTACACGACGGGGAGTCAGGCAACTATGGATGAACGAAATAG
ACAGATCGCTGAGATAGGTGCCTCACTGATTAAGCATTGGTAACTGTCAGACCAAGTTTACTCATATATA
CTTTAGATTGATTTAAAACTTCATTTTTAATTTAAAAGGATCTAGGTGAAGATCCTTTTTGATAATCTCA
TGACCAAAATCCCTTAACGTGAGTTTTCGTTCCACTGAGCGTCAGACCCCGTAGAAAAGATCAAAGGATC
TTCTTGAGATCCTTTTTTTCTGCGCGTAATCTGCTGCTTGCAAACAAAAAAACCACCGCTACCAGCGGTG
GTTTGTTTGCCGGATCAAGAGCTACCAACTCTTTTTCCGAAGGTAACTGGCTTCAGCAGAGCGCAGATAC
CAAATACTGTCCTTCTAGTGTAGCCGTAGTTAGGCCACCACTTCAAGAACTCTGTAGCACCGCCTACATA
CCTCGCTCTGCTAATCCTGTTACCAGTGGCTGCTGCCAGTGGCGATAAGTCGTGTCTTACCGGGTTGGAC
TCAAGACGATAGTTACCGGATAAGGCGCAGCGGTCGGGCTGAACGGGGGGTTCGTGCACACAGCCCAGCT
TGGAGCGAACGACCTACACCGAACTGAGATACCTACAGCGTGAGCTATGAGAAAGCGCCACGCTTCCCGA
AGGGAGAAAGGCGGACAGGTATCCGGTAAGCGGCAGGGTCGGAACAGGAGAGCGCACGAGGGAGCTTCCA
GGGGGAAACGCCTGGTATCTTTATAGTCCTGTCGGGTTTCGCCACCTCTGACTTGAGCGTCGATTTTTGT
GATGCTCGTCAGGGGGGCGGAGCCTATGGAAAAACGCCAGCAACGCGGCCTTTTTACGGTTCCTGGCCTT
TTGCTGGCCTTTTGCTCACATGT
