Features (pLannotate 1.2.2; 18 found; start..end, strand, type, name):
      1..241     +  promoter       U6 promoter: RNA polymerase III promoter for human U6 snRNA
    289..356     +  misc_RNA       tracrRNA (fragment): trans-activating CRISPR RNA for the Streptococcus pyogenes CRISPR/Cas9 system
    363..406     +  misc_RNA       gRNA scaffold (fragment): guide RNA scaffold for the Streptococcus pyogenes CRISPR/Cas9 system
    453..738     +  enhancer       CMV enhancer: human cytomegalovirus immediate early enhancer; contains an 18-bp deletion relative to the standard CMV enhancer
    740..1017    +  promoter       chicken β-actin promoter: No description available
   1018..1245    +  intron         hybrid intron: hybrid between chicken β-actin (CBA) and minute virus of mice (MMV) introns (Gray et al., 2011)
   1266..1293    +  CDS            3xHA (fragment): three tandem HA epitope tags
   1326..3041    +  CDS            Cas9(N): N-terminal portion of Streptococcus pyogenes Cas9 (Zetsche et al., 2015)
   2928..5426    +  CDS            Cas9(C): C-terminal portion of Streptococcus pyogenes Cas9 (Zetsche et al., 2015)
   5493..5604    +  polyA_signal   bGH poly(A) signal: bovine growth hormone polyadenylation signal
   5709..5849    +  repeat_region  AAV2 ITR: inverted terminal repeat of adeno-associated virus serotype 2 inverted
   5854..5905    -  misc_feature   bom (fragment): basis of mobility region from pBR322
   5924..6379    +  rep_origin     f1 ori (sequence partly withheld): f1 bacteriophage origin of replication; arrow indicates direction of (+) strand synthesis
   6380..6429    -  misc_feature   bom (fragment): basis of mobility region from pBR322
   6531..6566    -  CDS            rop (fragment): Rop protein, which maintains plasmids at low copy number; rop
   6661..6765    +  promoter       AmpR promoter: bla
   6766..7626    +  CDS            AmpR: β-lactamase; bla; confers resistance to ampicillin, carbenicillin, and related antibiotics
   7797..8385    +  rep_origin     ori: high-copy-number ColE1/pMB1/pBR322/pUC origin of replication
>Addgene plasmid #122329 | px335-sgRNA-EF(Cas9n)-Ncapd3-L | addgene full sequence | sequence record 238448 | Addgene NGS Result
GAGGGCCTATTTCCCATGATTCCTTCATATTTGCATATACGATACAAGGCTGTTAGAGAGATAATTGGAA
TTAATTTGACTGTAAACACAAAGATATTAGTACAAAATACGTGACGTAGAAAGTAATAATTTCTTGGGTA
GTTTGCAGTTTTAAAATTATGTTTTAAAATGGACTATCATATGCTTACCGTAACTTGAAAGTATTTCGAT
TTCTTGGCTTTATATATCTTGTGGAAAGGACGAAACACCGAGACAGCCAACTGAGACCTGGTTTAAGAGC
TATGCTGGAAACAGCATAGCAAGTTTAAATAAGGCTAGTCCGTTATCAACTTGAAAAAGTGGCACCGAGT
CGGTGCTTTTTTGTTTTAGAGCTAGAAATAGCAAGTTAAAATAAGGCTAGTCCGTTTTTAGCGCGTGCGC
CAATTCTGCAGACAAATGGCTCTAGAGGTACCCGTTACATAACTTACGGTAAATGGCCCGCCTGGCTGAC
CGCCCAACGACCCCCGCCCATTGACGTCAATAGTAACGCCAATAGGGACTTTCCATTGACGTCAATGGGT
GGAGTATTTACGGTAAACTGCCCACTTGGCAGTACATCAAGTGTATCATATGCCAAGTACGCCCCCTATT
GACGTCAATGACGGTAAATGGCCCGCCTGGCATTGTGCCCAGTACATGACCTTATGGGACTTTCCTACTT
GGCAGTACATCTACGTATTAGTCATCGCTATTACCATGGTCGAGGTGAGCCCCACGTTCTGCTTCACTCT
CCCCATCTCCCCCCCCTCCCCACCCCCAATTTTGTATTTATTTATTTTTTAATTATTTTGTGCAGCGATG
GGGGCGGGGGGGGGGGGGGGGCGCGCGCCAGGCGGGGCGGGGGGGGGGGGGGGGGGGGGGGGGGGGGGGS
GGGGRGGKGCGGCGGCAGCCAATCAGAGCGGCGCGCTCCGAAAGTTTCCTTTTATGGCGAGGCGGCGGCG
GCGGCGGCCCTATAAAAAGCGAAGCGCGCGGCGGGCGGGAGTCGCTGCGCGCTGCCTTCGCCCCGTGCCC
CGCTCCGCCGCCGCCTCGCGCCGCCCGCCCCGGCTCTGACTGACCGCGTTACTCCCACAGGTGAGCGGGC
GGGACGGCCCTTCTCCTCCGGGCTGTAATTAGCTGAGCAAGAGGTAAGGGTTTAAGGGATGGTTGGTTGG
TGGGGTATTAATGTTTAATTACCTGGAGCACCTGCCTGAAATCACTTTTTTTCAGGTTGGACCGGTGCCA
CCATGTACCCATACGATGTTCCAGATTACGCTTCGCCGAAGAAAAAGCGCAAGGTCGAAGCGTCCGACAA
GAAGTACAGCATCGGCCTGGCCATCGGCACCAACTCTGTGGGCTGGGCCGTGATCACCGACGAGTACAAG
GTGCCCAGCAAGAAATTCAAGGTGCTGGGCAACACCGACCGGCACAGCATCAAGAAGAACCTGATCGGAG
CCCTGCTGTTCGACAGCGGCGAAACAGCCGAGGCCACCCGGCTGAAGAGAACCGCCAGAAGAAGATACAC
CAGACGGAAGAACCGGATCTGCTATCTGCAAGAGATCTTCAGCAACGAGATGGCCAAGGTGGACGACAGC
TTCTTCCACAGACTGGAAGAGTCCTTCCTGGTGGAAGAGGATAAGAAGCACGAGCGGCACCCCATCTTCG
GCAACATCGTGGACGAGGTGGCCTACCACGAGAAGTACCCCACCATCTACCACCTGAGAAAGAAACTGGT
GGACAGCACCGACAAGGCCGACCTGCGGCTGATCTATCTGGCCCTGGCCCACATGATCAAGTTCCGGGGC
CACTTCCTGATCGAGGGCGACCTGAACCCCGACAACAGCGACGTGGACAAGCTGTTCATCCAGCTGGTGC
AGACCTACAACCAGCTGTTCGAGGAAAACCCCATCAACGCCAGCGGCGTGGACGCCAAGGCCATCCTGTC
TGCCAGACTGAGCAAGAGCAGACGGCTGGAAAATCTGATCGCCCAGCTGCCCGGCGAGAAGAAGAATGGC
CTGTTCGGCAACCTGATTGCCCTGAGCCTGGGCCTGACCCCCAACTTCAAGAGCAACTTCGACCTGGCCG
AGGATGCCAAACTGCAGCTGAGCAAGGACACCTACGACGACGACCTGGACAACCTGCTGGCCCAGATCGG
CGACCAGTACGCCGACCTGTTTCTGGCCGCCAAGAACCTGTCCGACGCCATCCTGCTGAGCGACATCCTG
AGAGTGAACACCGAGATCACCAAGGCCCCCCTGAGCGCCTCTATGATCAAGAGATACGACGAGCACCACC
AGGACCTGACCCTGCTGAAAGCTCTCGTGCGGCAGCAGCTGCCTGAGAAGTACAAAGAGATTTTCTTCGA
CCAGAGCAAGAACGGCTACGCCGGCTACATTGACGGCGGAGCCAGCCAGGAAGAGTTCTACAAGTTCATC
AAGCCCATCCTGGAAAAGATGGACGGCACCGAGGAACTGCTCGTGAAGCTGAACAGAGAGGACCTGCTGC
GGAAGCAGCGGACCTTCGACAACGGCAGCATCCCCCACCAGATCCACCTGGGAGAGCTGCACGCCATTCT
GCGGCGGCAGGAAGATTTTTACCCATTCCTGAAGGACAACCGGGAAAAGATCGAGAAGATCCTGACCTTC
CGCATCCCCTACTACGTGGGCCCTCTGGCCAGGGGAAACAGCAGATTCGCCTGGATGACCAGAAAGAGCG
AGGAAACCATCACCCCCTGGAACTTCGAGGAAGTGGTGGACAAGGGCGCTTCCGCCCAGAGCTTCATCGA
GCGGATGACCAACTTCGATAAGAACCTGCCCAACGAGAAGGTGCTGCCCAAGCACAGCCTGCTGTACGAG
TACTTCACCGTGTATAACGAGCTGACCAAAGTGAAATACGTGACCGAGGGAATGAGAAAGCCCGCCTTCC
TGAGCGGCGAGCAGAAAAAGGCCATCGTGGACCTGCTGTTCAAGACCAACCGGAAAGTGACCGTGAAGCA
GCTGAAAGAGGACTACTTCAAGAAAATCGAGTGCTTCGACTCCGTGGAAATCTCCGGCGTGGAAGATCGG
TTCAACGCCTCCCTGGGCACATACCACGATCTGCTGAAAATTATCAAGGACAAGGACTTCCTGGACAATG
AGGAAAACGAGGACATTCTGGAAGATATCGTGCTGACCCTGACACTGTTTGAGGACAGAGAGATGATCGA
GGAACGGCTGAAAACCTATGCCCACCTGTTCGACGACAAAGTGATGAAGCAGCTGAAGCGGCGGAGATAC
ACCGGCTGGGGCAGGCTGAGCCGGAAGCTGATCAACGGCATCCGGGACAAGCAGTCCGGCAAGACAATCC
TGGATTTCCTGAAGTCCGACGGCTTCGCCAACAGAAACTTCATGCAGCTGATCCACGACGACAGCCTGAC
CTTTAAAGAGGACATCCAGAAAGCCCAGGTGTCCGGCCAGGGCGATAGCCTGCACGAGCACATTGCCAAT
CTGGCCGGCAGCCCCGCCATTAAGAAGGGCATCCTGCAGACAGTGAAGGTGGTGGACGAGCTCGTGAAAG
TGATGGGCCGGCACAAGCCCGAGAACATCGTGATCGAAATGGCCAGAGAGAACCAGACCACCCAGAAGGG
ACAGAAGAACAGCCGCGAGAGAATGAAGCGGATCGAAGAGGGCATCAAAGAGCTGGGCAGCCAGATCCTG
AAAGAACACCCCGTGGAAAACACCCAGCTGCAGAACGAGAAGCTGTACCTGTACTACCTGCAGAATGGGC
GGGATATGTACGTGGACCAGGAACTGGACATCAACCGGCTGTCCGACTACGATGTGGACCATATCGTGCC
TCAGAGCTTTCTGAAGGACGACTCCATCGACAACAAGGTGCTGACCAGAAGCGACAAGAACCGGGGCAAG
AGCGACAACGTGCCCTCCGAAGAGGTCGTGAAGAAGATGAAGAACTACTGGCGGCAGCTGCTGAACGCCA
AGCTGATTACCCAGAGAAAGTTCGACAATCTGACCAAGGCCGAGAGAGGCGGCCTGAGCGAACTGGATAA
GGCCGGCTTCATCAAGAGACAGCTGGTGGAAACCCGGCAGATCACAAAGCACGTGGCACAGATCCTGGAC
TCCCGGATGAACACTAAGTACGACGAGAATGACAAGCTGATCCGGGAAGTGAAAGTGATCACCCTGAAGT
CCAAGCTGGTGTCCGATTTCCGGAAGGATTTCCAGTTTTACAAAGTGCGCGAGATCAACAACTACCACCA
CGCCCACGACGCCTACCTGAACGCCGTCGTGGGAACCGCCCTGATCAAAAAGTACCCTAAGCTGGAAAGC
GAGTTCGTGTACGGCGACTACAAGGTGTACGACGTGCGGAAGATGATCGCCAAGAGCGAGCAGGAAATCG
GCAAGGCTACCGCCAAGTACTTCTTCTACAGCAACATCATGAACTTTTTCAAGACCGAGATTACCCTGGC
CAACGGCGAGATCCGGAAGCGGCCTCTGATCGAGACAAACGGCGAAACCGGGGAGATCGTGTGGGATAAG
GGCCGGGATTTTGCCACCGTGCGGAAAGTGCTGAGCATGCCCCAAGTGAATATCGTGAAAAAGACCGAGG
TGCAGACAGGCGGCTTCAGCAAAGAGTCTATCCTGCCCAAGAGGAACAGCGATAAGCTGATCGCCAGAAA
GAAGGACTGGGACCCTAAGAAGTACGGCGGCTTCGACAGCCCCACCGTGGCCTATTCTGTGCTGGTGGTG
GCCAAAGTGGAAAAGGGCAAGTCCAAGAAACTGAAGAGTGTGAAAGAGCTGCTGGGGATCACCATCATGG
AAAGAAGCAGCTTCGAGAAGAATCCCATCGACTTTCTGGAAGCCAAGGGCTACAAAGAAGTGAAAAAGGA
CCTGATCATCAAGCTGCCTAAGTACTCCCTGTTCGAGCTGGAAAACGGCCGGAAGAGAATGCTGGCCTCT
GCCGGCGAACTGCAGAAGGGAAACGAACTGGCCCTGCCCTCCAAATATGTGAACTTCCTGTACCTGGCCA
GCCACTATGAGAAGCTGAAGGGCTCCCCCGAGGATAATGAGCAGAAACAGCTGTTTGTGGAACAGCACAA
GCACTACCTGGACGAGATCATCGAGCAGATCAGCGAGTTCTCCAAGAGAGTGATCCTGGCCGACGCTAAT
CTGGACAAAGTGCTGTCCGCCTACAACAAGCACCGGGATAAGCCCATCAGAGAGCAGGCCGAGAATATCA
TCCACCTGTTTACCCTGACCAATCTGGGAGCCCCTGCCGCCTTCAAGTACTTTGACACCACCATCGACCG
GAAGAGGTACACCAGCACCAAAGAGGTGCTGGACGCCACCCTGATCCACCAGAGCATCACCGGCCTGTAC
GAGACACGGATCGACCTGTCTCAGCTGGGAGGCGACAGCCCCAAGAAGAAGAGAAAGGTGGAGGCCAGCT
AAGAATTCCTAGAGCTCGCTGATCAGCCTCGACTGTGCCTTCTAGTTGCCAGCCATCTGTTGTTTGCCCC
TCCCCCGTGCCTTCCTTGACCCTGGAAGGTGCCACTCCCACTGTCCTTTCCTAATAAAATGAGGAAATTG
CATCGCATTGTCTGAGTAGGTGTCATTCTATTCTGGGGGGTGGGGTGGGGCAGGACAGCAAGGGGGAGGA
TTGGGAAGAGAATAGCAGGCATGCTGGGGAGCGGCCGCAGGAACCCCTAGTGATGGAGTTGGCCACTCCC
TCTCTGCGCGCTCGCTCGCTCACTGAGGCCGGGCGACCAAAGGTCGCCCGACGCCCGGGCTTTGCCCGGG
CGGCCTCAGTGAGCGAGCGAGCGCGCAGCTGCCTGCAGGGGCGCCTGATGCGGTATTTTCTCCTTACGCA
TCTGTGCGGTATTTCACACCGCATA
[95 nt withheld, positions 5906-6000]
T
[46 nt withheld, positions 6002-6047]
C
[141 nt withheld, positions 6049-6189]
CCTTTGACGTTGGAGTCCACGTTCTTT
[37 nt withheld, positions 6217-6253]
ACTCTATCTCGGGCTATTCTTTTGATTTATAAGGGATTTTGCCGATTTCGGTCTATTGGTTAAAAAATGA
GCTGATTTAACAAAAATTTAACGCGAATTTTAACAAAATATTAACGTTTACAATTTTATGGTGCACTCTC
AGTACAATCTGCTCTGATGCCGCATAGTTAAGCCAGCCCCGACACCCGCCAACACCCGCTGACGCGCCCT
GACGGGCTTGTCTGCTCCCGGCATCCGCTTACAGACAAGCTGTGACCGTCTCCGGGAGCTGCATGTGTCA
GAGGTTTTCACCGTCATCACCGAAACGCGCGAGACGAAAGGGCCTCGTGATACGCCTATTTTTATAGGTT
AATGTCATGATAATAATGGTTTCTTAGACGTCAGGTGGCACTTTTCGGGGAAATGTGCGCGGAACCCCTA
TTTGTTTATTTTTCTAAATACATTCAAATATGTATCCGCTCATGAGACAATAACCCTGATAAATGCTTCA
ATAATATTGAAAAAGGAAGAGTATGAGTATTCAACATTTCCGTGTCGCCCTTATTCCCTTTTTTGCGGCA
TTTTGCCTTCCTGTTTTTGCTCACCCAGAAACGCTGGTGAAAGTAAAAGATGCTGAAGATCAGTTGGGTG
CACGAGTGGGTTACATCGAACTGGATCTCAACAGCGGTAAGATCCTTGAGAGTTTTCGCCCCGAAGAACG
TTTTCCAATGATGAGCACTTTTAAAGTTCTGCTATGTGGCGCGGTATTATCCCGTATTGACGCCGGGCAA
GAGCAACTCGGTCGCCGCATACACTATTCTCAGAATGACTTGGTTGAGTACTCACCAGTCACAGAAAAGC
ATCTTACGGATGGCATGACAGTAAGAGAATTATGCAGTGCTGCCATAACCATGAGTGATAACACTGCGGC
CAACTTACTTCTGACAACGATCGGAGGACCGAAGGAGCTAACCGCTTTTTTGCACAACATGGGGGATCAT
GTAACTCGCCTTGATCGTTGGGAACCGGAGCTGAATGAAGCCATACCAAACGACGAGCGTGACACCACGA
TGCCTGTAGCAATGGCAACAACGTTGCGCAAACTATTAACTGGCGAACTACTTACTCTAGCTTCCCGGCA
ACAATTAATAGACTGGATGGAGGCGGATAAAGTTGCAGGACCACTTCTGCGCTCGGCCCTTCCGGCTGGC
TGGTTTATTGCTGATAAATCTGGAGCCGGTGAGCGTGGAAGCCGCGGTATCATTGCAGCACTGGGGCCAG
ATGGTAAGCCCTCCCGTATCGTAGTTATCTACACGACGGGGAGTCAGGCAACTATGGATGAACGAAATAG
ACAGATCGCTGAGATAGGTGCCTCACTGATTAAGCATTGGTAACTGTCAGACCAAGTTTACTCATATATA
CTTTAGATTGATTTAAAACTTCATTTTTAATTTAAAAGGATCTAGGTGAAGATCCTTTTTGATAATCTCA
TGACCAAAATCCCTTAACGTGAGTTTTCGTTCCACTGAGCGTCAGACCCCGTAGAAAAGATCAAAGGATC
TTCTTGAGATCCTTTTTTTCTGCGCGTAATCTGCTGCTTGCAAACAAAAAAACCACCGCTACCAGCGGTG
GTTTGTTTGCCGGATCAAGAGCTACCAACTCTTTTTCCGAAGGTAACTGGCTTCAGCAGAGCGCAGATAC
CAAATACTGTTCTTCTAGTGTAGCCGTAGTTAGGCCACCACTTCAAGAACTCTGTAGCACCGCCTACATA
CCTCGCTCTGCTAATCCTGTTACCAGTGGCTGCTGCCAGTGGCGATAAGTCGTGTCTTACCGGGTTGGAC
TCAAGACGATAGTTACCGGATAAGGCGCAGCGGTCGGGCTGAACGGGGGGTTCGTGCACACAGCCCAGCT
TGGAGCGAACGACCTACACCGAACTGAGATACCTACAGCGTGAGCTATGAGAAAGCGCCACGCTTCCCGA
AGGGAGAAAGGCGGACAGGTATCCGGTAAGCGGCAGGGTCGGAACAGGAGAGCGCACGAGGGAGCTTCCA
GGGGGAAACGCCTGGTATCTTTATAGTCCTGTCGGGTTTCGCCACCTCTGACTTGAGCGTCGATTTTTGT
GATGCTCGTCAGGGGGGCGGAGCCTATGGAAAAACGCCAGCAACGCGGCCTTTTTACGGTTCCTGGCCTT
TTGCTGGCCTTTTGCTCACATGT
